Addgene plasmid #175215: pCfB8408
Purpose: Xenopus oocyte expression vector containing YGL084C. Contains T7 RNA polymerase binding site, and adds polyA tail to YGL084C. Used for generation of mRNA, for injection into xenopus laevis oocytes.
Depositing lab: Irina Borodina. Depositing organization: Danmarks Tekniske Universitet. Publication: Deorphanizing solute carriers in Saccharomyces cerevisiae for secondary uptake of xenobiotic compounds. Moller-Hansen I, Saez-Saez J, van der Hoek SA, Dyekjaer JD, Christensen HB, Wright Muelas M, O'Hagan S, Kell DB, Borodina I. Front Microbiol. 2024 Apr 12;15:1376653. doi: 10.3389/fmicb.2024.1376653. PubMed 38680917.
Backbone
  Vector backbone: pNB1u/pLIFE016
  Backbone size w/o insert (bp): 3099
  Vector type: mRNA expression, injection into xenopus oocytes
Growth in bacteria
  Bacterial resistance: Ampicillin, 100 μg/mL
  Growth temperature: 37°C
  Growth strain: DH5alpha
  Copy number: High Copy
Gene/Insert
  Gene/Insert name: YGL084C
  Species: S. cerevisiae (budding yeast)
  Promoter: T7
  Tag / fusion protein: PolyA (C terminal on insert)
  Cloning method: Restriction Enzyme; 5′ cloning site Nt.BbvCI (not destroyed); 3′ cloning site USER cloning (unknown if destroyed)
  Sequencing primers: 5′ AAGGCGATTAAGTTGGGT; 3′ GTGTTCTTGAGGCTGGTTTA
Terms and licenses: Academic/Nonprofit Terms; Industry Terms: Not Available to Industry
Depositor comments: Generated by USER cloning
How to cite: pCfB8408 was a gift from Irina Borodina (Addgene plasmid # 175215 ; http://n2t.net/addgene:175215 ; RRID:Addgene_175215)
