[The description below was written by a language model from this plasmid's Addgene catalogue record and pLannotate feature annotations shown in this document.]
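Description:
pCfB8408 is a Xenopus oocyte expression vector built on the pNB1u/pLIFE016 backbone and used as a template for in vitro mRNA synthesis rather than for direct expression in cells. It is propagated in E. coli as a high-copy plasmid through a ColE1/pUC-type origin and selected with ampicillin via the β-lactamase gene and its native promoter. The sequenced record is about 4.8 kb. It also carries pUC/pBR322-derived remnants that have no evident role in the construct's use: lac promoter, operator and CAP site, and fragments of lacZα, lacI, rop and bom.

The insert is the Saccharomyces cerevisiae open reading frame YGL084C, which the feature annotation identifies as GUP1, a membrane-bound O-acyltransferase implicated in remodelling of GPI anchor lipids. It was introduced by USER cloning. The coding sequence sits downstream of a bacteriophage T7 promoter and is flanked by the 5′ and 3′ untranslated regions of the Xenopus laevis major β-globin gene. The 5′ UTR is annotated as a translational enhancer, and such globin UTRs are commonly used to improve expression of injected transcripts in oocytes. The catalogue entry states that the vector also adds a polyA tail to the transcript, although no polyA tract is annotated in the feature table. An SP6 promoter lies downstream in the opposite orientation.

T7 RNA polymerase transcription yields YGL084C mRNA for microinjection into Xenopus laevis oocytes, allowing the yeast membrane protein to be expressed and assayed in a heterologous system. The associated publication concerns deorphanizing yeast solute carriers for uptake of xenobiotic compounds, which suggests the construct served in oocyte-based transport assays.
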