Features (pLannotate 1.2.2; 16 found; start..end, strand, type, name):
    114..132     +  promoter       T7 promoter: promoter for bacteriophage T7 RNA polymerase
    140..157     +  misc_feature   MCS (fragment): pUC18/19 multiple cloning site
    164..206     +  5'UTR          Xenopus globin 5'-UTR: translational enhancer from the 5'-UTR of the major beta-globin gene of Xenopus laevis
    236..1915    +  CDS            GUP1: GUP1_YEAST - Experimental evidence at protein level: Swiss-Prot protein existence level 1. Membrane-bound O-acyltransferase involved in the remodeling of glycosylphosphatidylinositol (GPI) anchors. Acts only on GPI- anchored proteins, but not on free GPI lipids. Acts as an acyltransferase for GPI anchors that adds C26 fatty acids to the sn2 position of lyso-PI-containing GPI anchors. PER1 first deacylates, GUP1 subsequently reacylates the anchor lipid, thus replacing a shorter fatty acid (C16:0 or C18:0) by C26:0 (PubMed:16597698, PubMed:18036137). Also involved in lipid metabolism, having pro
   2023..2148    +  3'UTR          Xenopus globin 3'-UTR: 3'-UTR of the major beta-globin gene of Xenopus laevis
   2239..2257    -  promoter       SP6 promoter: promoter for bacteriophage SP6 RNA polymerase
   2299..2315    -  protein_bind   lac operator: The lac repressor binds to the lac operator to inhibit transcription in E. coli. This inhibition can be relieved by adding lactose or isopropyl-β-D-thiogalactopyranoside (IPTG). lac repressor encoded by lacI
   2323..2353    -  promoter       lac promoter: promoter for the E. coli lac operon
   2368..2389    -  protein_bind   CAP binding site: CAP binding activates transcription in the presence of cAMP. E. coli catabolite activator protein
   2402..2494    -  CDS            lacI (fragment): lac repressor; lacI; The lac repressor binds to the lac operator to inhibit transcription in E. coli. This inhibition can be relieved by adding lactose or isopropyl-β-D-thiogalactopyranoside (IPTG).
   2677..3265    -  rep_origin     ori: high-copy-number ColE1/pMB1/pBR322/pUC origin of replication
   3436..4296    -  CDS            AmpR: β-lactamase; bla; confers resistance to ampicillin, carbenicillin, and related antibiotics
   4297..4401    -  promoter       AmpR promoter: bla
   4496..4531    +  CDS            rop (fragment): Rop protein, which maintains plasmids at low copy number; rop
   4633..4732    +  misc_feature   bom (fragment): basis of mobility region from pBR322
   4738..111     -  CDS            lacZα (fragment) (across the origin): LacZα fragment of β-galactosidase; lacZ fragment
>Addgene plasmid #175215 | pCfB8408 | addgene full sequence | sequence record 348142 | Addgene NGS Result
CCTCTTCGCTATTACGCCAGCTGGCGAAAGGGGGATGTGCTGCAAGGCGATTAAGTTGGGTAACGCCAGG
GTTTTCCCAGTCACGACGTTGTAAAACGACGGCCAGTGAATTGTAATACGACTCACTATAGGGCGAATTA
ATTCGAGCTCGGTACCCAGCTTGCTTGTTCTTTTTGCAGAAGCTCAGAATAAACGCTCAACTTTGGCAGA
TCAATTCCCGGGGCTGAGGCTTAATATGTCGCTGATCAGCATCCTGTCTCCCCTAATTACTTCCGAGGGC
TTAGATTCAAGAATCAAACCTTCACCAAAAAAGGATGCCTCTACTACCACTAAGCCATCACTATGGAAAA
CTACTGAGTTCAAATTCTACTACATTGCATTTCTGGTCGTGGTTCCCTTGATGTTCTATGCTGGGTTACA
AGCTAGTTCGCCCGAAAATCCAAACTATGCAAGATACGAACGTCTCCTATCTCAAGGTTGGTTATTTGGC
AGAAAAGTAGACAATAGTGATTCTCAATATAGGTTTTTCAGGGACAATTTTGCGCTATTGTCAGTTTTAA
TGCTAGTCCACACTTCTATAAAACGCATTGTACTTTATTCAACAAATATCACTAAATTGAGGTTTGATCT
GATATTTGGTTTGATCTTTTTAGTGGCCGCTCATGGTGTCAATTCGATAAGAATTTTAGCCCATATGCTA
ATTTTATATGCCATCGCCCATGTACTAAAGAACTTTAGAAGAATAGCCACCATCAGCATTTGGATTTATG
GTATTTCTACGCTTTTTATTAACGACAACTTCAGAGCATATCCATTTGGTAATATTTGCTCTTTTTTAAG
CCCATTGGATCATTGGTATAGAGGTATCATTCCAAGATGGGATGTCTTTTTCAATTTTACTCTTTTGAGA
GTCTTAAGTTACAACTTGGACTTCTTAGAGAGGTGGGAGAATTTACAAAAGAAGAAAAGTCCATCCTATG
AATCAAAAGAAGCTAAATCAGCCATTTTGCTCAATGAACGTGCTAGATTAACTGCTGCACACCCCATACA
GGACTACAGCTTAATGAATTATATTGCATATGTTACTTACACGCCACTTTTCATTGCCGGCCCCATTATA
ACATTCAATGATTATGTTTACCAATCGAAACATACCTTGCCATCAATAAATTTCAAATTCATTTTTTACT
ATGCGGTGAGATTCGTTATTGCTCTCTTATCTATGGAGTTCATTTTACACTTTCTCTACGTTGTGGCAAT
CTCAAAAACCAAAGCGTGGGAAAATGACACACCTTTCCAGATTTCCATGATTGGCTTATTTAATTTGAAT
ATTATTTGGCTAAAACTACTGATTCCGTGGAGGCTGTTTAGGCTGTGGGCTTTGCTAGACGGAATCGATA
CACCTGAAAATATGATCAGGTGTGTTGATAACAATTACAGTTCACTAGCATTCTGGAGAGCTTGGCATAG
GAGCTACAATAAGTGGGTTGTCCGTTACATATATATTCCTCTAGGTGGCTCAAAAAATAGAGTTTTGACA
TCACTAGCAGTCTTTTCCTTCGTAGCTATATGGCATGACATCGAACTAAAGTTATTATTATGGGGTTGGC
TAATAGTTTTGTTCCTCTTACCAGAAATTTTTGCTACCCAAATTTTCTCTCATTATACCGACGCAGTCTG
GTACAGACACGTTTGCGCTGTCGGTGCTGTTTTCAACATATGGGTTATGATGATCGCTAATCTTTTTGGA
TTCTGCTTGGGCTCTGACGGTACTAAAAAATTACTAAGCGATATGTTCTGTACCGTATCTGGTTTCAAAT
TTGTAAGTTTGGCAAGCGTTAGTTTATTCATCGCAGTACAAATAATGTTTGAAATCAGAGAAGAAGAAAA
GAGGCACGGAATTTACCTAAAATGCTGAATTAAACCTCAGCGAATTCGTGAGAAAGCTTGGGAATAGGCC
TTTCAGATCTGCCCGAGACCATGGATGAAGTATCTAGAAATAGCTTGATCTGGTTACCACTAAACCAGCC
TCAAGAACACCCGAATGGAGTCTCTAAGCTACATAATACCAACTTACACTTTACAAAATGTTGTCCCCCA
AAATGTAGCCATTCGTATCTGCTCCTAAWAAAAARAAAGTTTCTTCACATTCTAAAAAAAAAAAAAAAAA
AAAAAAAAAAAAAAAAAMCCCCCCCCCCCCCCCCCTGCAGGCGGCCGCCTCGAGGCTAGCTTGAGTATTC
TATAGTGTCACCTAAATAGCTTGGCGTAATCATGGTCATAGCTGTTTCCTGTGTGAAATTGTTATCCGCT
CACAATTCCACACAACATACGAGCCGGAAGCATAAAGTGTAAAGCCTGGGGTGCCTAATGAGTGAGCTAA
CTCACATTAATTGCGTTGCGCTCACTGCCCGCTTTCCAGTCGGGAAACCTGTCGTGCCAGCTGCATTAAT
GAATCGGCCAACGCGCGGGGAGAGGCGGTTTGCGTATTGGGCGCTCTTCCGCTTCCTCGCTCACTGACTC
GCTGCGCTCGGTCGTTCGGCTGCGGCGAGCGGTATCAGCTCACTCAAAGGCGGTAATACGGTTATCCACA
GAATCAGGGGATAACGCAGGAAAGAACATGTGAGCAAAAGGCCAGCAAAAGGCCAGGAACCGTAAAAAGG
CCGCGTTGCTGGCGTTTTTCCATAGGCTCCGCCCCCCTGACGAGCATCACAAAAATCGACGCTCAAGTCA
GAGGTGGCGAAACCCGACAGGACTATAAAGATACCAGGCGTTTCCCCCTGGAAGCTCCCTCGTGCGCTCT
CCTGTTCCGACCCTGCCGCTTACCGGATACCTGTCCGCCTTTCTCCCTTCGGGAAGCGTGGCGCTTTCTC
ATAGCTCACGCTGTAGGTATCTCAGTTCGGTGTAGGTCGTTCGCTCCAAGCTGGGCTGTGTGCACGAACC
CCCCGTTCAGCCCGACCGCTGCGCCTTATCCGGTAACTATCGTCTTGAGTCCAACCCGGTAAGACACGAC
TTATCGCCACTGGCAGCAGCCACTGGTAACAGGATTAGCAGAGCGAGGTATGTAGGCGGTGCTACAGAGT
TCTTGAAGTGGTGGCCTAACTACGGCTACACTAGAAGAACAGTATTTGGTATCTGCGCTCTGCTGAAGCC
AGTTACCTTCGGAAAAAGAGTTGGTAGCTCTTGATCCGGCAAACAAACCACCGCTGGTAGCGGTGGTTTT
TTTGTTTGCAAGCAGCAGATTACGCGCAGAAAAAAAGGATCTCAAGAAGATCCTTTGATCTTTTCTACGG
GGTCTGACGCTCAGTGGAACGAAAACTCACGTTAAGGGATTTTGGTCATGAGATTATCAAAAAGGATCTT
CACCTAGATCCTTTTAAATTAAAAATGAAGTTTTAAATCAATCTAAAGTATATATGAGTAAACTTGGTCT
GACAGTTACCAATGCTTAATCAGTGAGGCACCTATCTCAGCGATCTGTCTATTTCGTTCATCCATAGTTG
CCTGACTCCCCGTCGTGTAGATAACTACGATACGGGAGGGCTTACCATCTGGCCCCAGTGCTGCAATGAT
ACCGCGAGACCCACGCTCACCGGCTCCAGATTTATCAGCAATAAACCAGCCAGCCGGAAGGGCCGAGCGC
AGAAGTGGTCCTGCAACTTTATCCGCCTCCATCCAGTCTATTAATTGTTGCCGGGAAGCTAGAGTAAGTA
GTTCGCCAGTTAATAGTTTGCGCAACGTTGTTGCCATTGCTACAGGCATCGTGGTGTCACGCTCGTCGTT
TGGTATGGCTTCATTCAGCTCCGGTTCCCAACGATCAAGGCGAGTTACATGATCCCCCATGTTGTGCAAA
AAAGCGGTTAGCTCCTTCGGTCCTCCGATCGTTGTCAGAAGTAAGTTGGCCGCAGTGTTATCACTCATGG
TTATGGCAGCACTGCATAATTCTCTTACTGTCATGCCATCCGTAAGATGCTTTTCTGTGACTGGTGAGTA
CTCAACCAAGTCATTCTGAGAATAGTGTATGCGGCGACCGAGTTGCTCTTGCCCGGCGTCAATACGGGAT
AATACCGCGCCACATAGCAGAACTTTAAAAGTGCTCATCATTGGAAAACGTTCTTCGGGGCGAAAACTCT
CAAGGATCTTACCGCTGTTGAGATCCAGTTCGATGTAACCCACTCGTGCACCCAACTGATCTTCAGCATC
TTTTACTTTCACCAGCGTTTCTGGGTGAGCAAAAACAGGAAGGCAAAATGCCGCAAAAAAGGGAATAAGG
GCGACACGGAAATGTTGAATACTCATACTCTTCCTTTTTCAATATTATTGAAGCATTTATCAGGGTTATT
GTCTCATGAGCGGATACATATTTGAATGTATTTAGAAAAATAAACAAATAGGGGTTCCGCGCACATTTCC
CCGAAAAGTGCCACCTGACGTCTAAGAAACCATTATTATCATGACATTAACCTATAAAAATAGGCGTATC
ACGAGGCCCTTTCGTCTCGCGCGTTTCGGTGATGACGGTGAAAACCTCTGACACATGCAGCTCCCGGAGA
CGGTCACAGCTTGTCTGTAAGCGGATGCCGGGAGCAGACAAGCCCGTCAGGGCGCGTCAGCGGGTGTTGG
CGGGTGTCGGGGCTGGCTTAACTATGCGGCATCAGAGCAGATTGTACTGAGAGTGCACCATATGCGGTGT
GAAATACCGCACAGATGCGTAAGGAGAAAATACCGCATCAGGCGCCATTCGCCATTCAGGCTGCGCAACT
GTTGGGAAGGGCGATCGGTGCGGG
