>Addgene plasmid #175215 | pCfB8408 | depositor partial sequence | sequence record 339719 | YGL084C
ATGTCGCTGATCAGCATCCTGTCTCCCCTAATTACTTCCGAGGGCTTAGATTCAAGAATCAAACCTTCAC
CAAAAAAGGATGCCTCTACTACCACTAAGCCATCACTATGGAAAACTACTGAGTTCAAATTCTACTACAT
TGCATTTCTGGTCGTGGTTCCCTTGATGTTCTATGCTGGGTTACAAGCTAGTTCGCCCGAAAATCCAAAC
TATGCAAGATACGAACGTCTCCTATCTCAAGGTTGGTTATTTGGCAGAAAAGTAGACAATAGTGATTCTC
AATATAGGTTTTTCAGGGACAATTTTGCGCTATTGTCAGTTTTAATGCTAGTCCACACTTCTATAAAACG
CATTGTACTTTATTCAACAAATATCACTAAATTGAGGTTTGATCTGATATTTGGTTTGATCTTTTTAGTG
GCCGCTCATGGTGTCAATTCGATAAGAATTTTAGCCCATATGCTAATTTTATATGCCATCGCCCATGTAC
TAAAGAACTTTAGAAGAATAGCCACCATCAGCATTTGGATTTATGGTATTTCTACGCTTTTTATTAACGA
CAACTTCAGAGCATATCCATTTGGTAATATTTGCTCTTTTTTAAGCCCATTGGATCATTGGTATAGAGGT
ATCATTCCAAGATGGGATGTCTTTTTCAATTTTACTCTTTTGAGAGTCTTAAGTTACAACTTGGACTTCT
TAGAGAGGTGGGAGAATTTACAAAAGAAGAAAAGTCCATCCTATGAATCAAAAGAAGCTAAATCAGCCAT
TTTGCTCAATGAACGTGCTAGATTAACTGCTGCACACCCCATACAGGACTACAGCTTAATGAATTATATT
GCATATGTTACTTACACGCCACTTTTCATTGCCGGCCCCATTATAACATTCAATGATTATGTTTACCAAT
CGAAACATACCTTGCCATCAATAAATTTCAAATTCATTTTTTACTATGCGGTGAGATTCGTTATTGCTCT
CTTATCTATGGAGTTCATTTTACACTTTCTCTACGTTGTGGCAATCTCAAAAACCAAAGCGTGGGAAAAT
GACACACCTTTCCAGATTTCCATGATTGGCTTATTTAATTTGAATATTATTTGGCTAAAACTACTGATTC
CGTGGAGGCTGTTTAGGCTGTGGGCTTTGCTAGACGGAATCGATACACCTGAAAATATGATCAGGTGTGT
TGATAACAATTACAGTTCACTAGCATTCTGGAGAGCTTGGCATAGGAGCTACAATAAGTGGGTTGTCCGT
TACATATATATTCCTCTAGGTGGCTCAAAAAATAGAGTTTTGACATCACTAGCAGTCTTTTCCTTCGTAG
CTATATGGCATGACATCGAACTAAAGTTATTATTATGGGGTTGGCTAATAGTTTTGTTCCTCTTACCAGA
AATTTTTGCTACCCAAATTTTCTCTCATTATACCGACGCAGTCTGGTACAGACACGTTTGCGCTGTCGGT
GCTGTTTTCAACATATGGGTTATGATGATCGCTAATCTTTTTGGATTCTGCTTGGGCTCTGACGGTACTA
AAAAATTACTAAGCGATATGTTCTGTACCGTATCTGGTTTCAAATTTGTAAGTTTGGCAAGCGTTAGTTT
ATTCATCGCAGTACAAATAATGTTTGAAATCAGAGAAGAAGAAAAGAGGCACGGAATTTACCTAAAATGC
TGA
